>Addgene plasmid #121256 | pUC57-Kan_BR32_00132551 | addgene full sequence | sequence record 239352 | Addgene NGS Result
TCGCGCGTTTCGGTGATGACGGTGAAAACCTCTGACACATGCAGCTCCCGGAGACGGTCACAGCTTGTCT
GTAAGCGGATGCCGGGAGCAGACAAGCCCGTCAGGGCGCGTCAGCGGGTGTTGGCGGGTGTCGGGGCTGG
CTTAACTATGCGGCATCAGAGCAGATTGTACTGAGAGTGCACCATATGCGGTGTGAAATACCGCACAGAT
GCGTAAGGAGAAAATACCGCATCAGGCGCCATTCGCCATTCAGGCTGCGCAACTGTTGGGAAGGGCGATC
GGTGCGGGCCTCTTCGCTATTACGCCAGCTGGCGAAAGGGGGATGTGCTGCAAGGCGATTAAGTTGGGTA
ACGCCAGGGTTTTCCCAGTCACGACGTTGTAAAACGACGGCCAGTGAATTGACGCGTATTGGGATGAACT
TGGTCTCTAAGCTCAAGCACAACCAACATGACCTGGCAAATCACCACCAGCAGTACAAAAACCATTCAAA
AATTTAACATCTCTACCAGTTGGAACAGTAGCAAAAAATGGATCACAACCAGAATTACCTTTACCTGGTC
TTTTTTTATCAGCTTTAAATGGACCACAACAAAAAGCATTCAAACCTTTAGCTTTACAAGCACCATCAGC
ATCTTCAGCACCAGCATCACAACAAACCCAACCAGATGGTGGACCTTCAAAATCCAATTCAATATCATGA
GCTTTATCAGCAGACATTAGAGACCAAGTTCATCCCAATGGCGCGCCGAGCTTGGCTCGAGCATGGTCAT
AGCTGTTTCCTGTGTGAAATTGTTATCCGCTCACAATTCCACACAACATACGAGCCGGAAGCATAAAGTG
TAAAGCCTGGGGTGCCTAATGAGTGAGCTAACTCACATTAATTGCGTTGCGCTCACTGCCCGCTTTCCAG
TCGGGAAACCTGTCGTGCCAGCTGCATTAATGAATCGGCCAACGCGCGGGGAGAGGCGGTTTGCGTATTG
GGCGCTCTTCCGCTTCCTCGCTCACTGACTCGCTGCGCTCGGTCGTTCGGCTGCGGCGAGCGGTATCAGC
TCACTCAAAGGCGGTAATACGGTTATCCACAGAATCAGGGGATAACGCAGGAAAGAACATGTGAGCAAAA
GGCCAGCAAAAGGCCAGGAACCGTAAAAAGGCCGCGTTGCTGGCGTTTTTCCATAGGCTCCGCCCCCCTG
ACGAGCATCACAAAAATCGACGCTCAAGTCAGAGGTGGCGAAACCCGACAGGACTATAAAGATACCAGGC
GTTTCCCCCTGGAAGCTCCCTCGTGCGCTCTCCTGTTCCGACCCTGCCGCTTACCGGATACCTGTCCGCC
TTTCTCCCTTCGGGAAGCGTGGCGCTTTCTCATAGCTCACGCTGTAGGTATCTCAGTTCGGTGTAGGTCG
TTCGCTCCAAGCTGGGCTGTGTGCACGAACCCCCCGTTCAGCCCGACCGCTGCGCCTTATCCGGTAACTA
TCGTCTTGAGTCCAACCCGGTAAGACACGACTTATCGCCACTGGCAGCAGCCACTGGTAACAGGATTAGC
AGAGCGAGGTATGTAGGCGGTGCTACAGAGTTCTTGAAGTGGTGGCCTAACTACGGCTACACTAGAAGAA
CAGTATTTGGTATCTGCGCTCTGCTGAAGCCAGTTACCTTCGGAAAAAGAGTTGGTAGCTCTTGATCCGG
CAAACAAACCACCGCTGGTAGCGGTGGTTTTTTTGTTTGCAAGCAGCAGATTACGCGCAGAAAAAAAGGA
TCTCAAGAAGATCCTTTGATCTTTTCTACGGGGTCTGACGCTCAGTGGAACGAAAACTCACGTTAAGGGA
TTTTGGTCATGAGATTATCAAAAAGGATCTTCACCTAGATCCTTTTAAATTAAAAATGAAGTTTTAAATC
AATCTAAAGTATATATGAGTAAACTTGGTCTGACAGTTAGAAAAACTCATCGAGCATCAAATGAAACTGC
AATTTATTCATATCAGGATTATCAATACCATATTTTTGAAAAAGCCGTTTCTGTAATGAAGGAGAAAACT
CACCGAGGCAGTTCCATAGGATGGCAAGATCCTGGTATCGGTCTGCGATTCCGACTCGTCCAACATCAAT
ACAACCTATTAATTTCCCCTCGTCAAAAATAAGGTTATCAAGTGAGAAATCACCATGAGTGACGACTGAA
TCCGGTGAGAATGGCAAAAGTTTATGCATTTCTTTCCAGACTTGTTCAACAGGCCAGCCATTACGCTCGT
CATCAAAATCACTCGCATCAACCAAACCGTTATTCATTCGTGATTGCGCCTGAGCGAGACGAAATACGCG
ATCGCTGTTAAAAGGACAATTACAAACAGGAATCGAATGCAACCGGCGCAGGAACACTGCCAGCGCATCA
ACAATATTTTCACCTGAATCAGGATATTCTTCTAATACCTGGAATGCTGTTTTCCCAGGGATCGCAGTGG
TGAGTAACCATGCATCATCAGGAGTACGGATAAAATGCTTGATGGTCGGAAGAGGCATAAATTCCGTCAG
CCAGTTTAGTCTGACCATCTCATCTGTAACATCATTGGCAACGCTACCTTTGCCATGTTTCAGAAACAAC
TCTGGCGCATCGGGCTTCCCATACAATCGATAGATTGTCGCACCTGATTGCCCGACATTATCGCGAGCCC
ATTTATACCCATATAAATCAGCATCCATGTTGGAATTTAATCGCGGCCTAGAGCAAGACGTTTCCCGTTG
AATATGGCTCATACTCTTCCTTTTTCAATATTATTGAAGCATTTATCAGGGTTATTGTCTCATGAGCGGA
TACATATTTGAATGTATTTAGAAAAATAAACAAATAGGGGTTCCGCGCACATTTCCCCGAAAAGTGCCAC
CTGACGTCTAAGAAACCATTATTATCATGACATTAACCTATAAAAATAGGCGTATCACGAGGCCCTTTCG
TC
Features (pLannotate 1.2.2; 10 found; start..end, strand, type, name):
    137..236     +  misc_feature   bom (fragment): basis of mobility region from pBR322
    242..399     -  CDS            lacZα (fragment): LacZα fragment of β-galactosidase; lacZ fragment
    790..806     -  protein_bind   lac operator: The lac repressor binds to the lac operator to inhibit transcription in E. coli. This inhibition can be relieved by adding lactose or isopropyl-β-D-thiogalactopyranoside (IPTG). lac repressor encoded by lacI
    814..844     -  promoter       lac promoter: promoter for the E. coli lac operon
    859..880     -  protein_bind   CAP binding site: CAP binding activates transcription in the presence of cAMP. E. coli catabolite activator protein
    893..985     -  CDS            lacI (fragment): lac repressor; lacI; The lac repressor binds to the lac operator to inhibit transcription in E. coli. This inhibition can be relieved by adding lactose or isopropyl-β-D-thiogalactopyranoside (IPTG).
   1168..1756    -  rep_origin     ori: high-copy-number ColE1/pMB1/pBR322/pUC origin of replication
   1927..2742    -  CDS            KanR: aminoglycoside phosphotransferase; aph(3')-Ia; confers resistance to kanamycin in bacteria or G418 (Geneticin®) in eukaryotes
   2743..2847    -  promoter       AmpR promoter: bla
   2942..35      +  CDS            rop (fragment) (across the origin): Rop protein, which maintains plasmids at low copy number; rop
