[The description below was written by a language model from this plasmid's Addgene catalogue record and pLannotate feature annotations shown in this document.]
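Description:
pUC57-Kan_BR32_00132551 is a small, high-copy bacterial cloning plasmid that serves as a Level 0 module for Golden Gate assembly. It is built on the pUC57-Kan backbone and is propagated in E. coli through a ColE1/pUC-type origin of replication. Selection is by kanamycin, conferred by an aph(3')-Ia aminoglycoside phosphotransferase gene that the annotation places downstream of the bla (AmpR) promoter. Short remnants of bom, rop and lacI are also detected. These are backbone leftovers rather than functional elements.

The insert, BR32_00132551, comes from the blast fungus Magnaporthe oryzae. The associated publication describes a clone resource of M. oryzae effectors that share sequence and structural similarities across host-specific lineages, so the insert is presumably one such effector candidate. The record gives no further description of the encoded protein. The insert was placed at the EcoRV site within the lacZα region. Consistent with this, the feature table shows the lac promoter, operator and CAP binding site separated from a lacZα fragment by an unannotated stretch of roughly 390 nt, which likely holds the insert along with flanking polylinker sequence. Interrupting lacZα in this way is the usual basis for blue/white screening, matching the lacZ marker listed in the record. M13 forward and reverse primer sites flanking the region allow sequence verification.

The plasmid carries no eukaryotic promoter, tag or terminator, so it is a storage and donor vector rather than an expression construct. As a Level 0 part, the coding module is intended to be released by type IIS restriction digestion and combined with promoters, tags and terminators in higher-level Golden Gate assemblies. The record does not state the specific enzyme or the overhangs used.
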