Addgene plasmid #121256: pUC57-Kan_BR32_00132551
Purpose: Level 0 Golden-Gate compatible vector
Depositing lab: Sophien Kamoun. Depositing organization: Sainsbury Laboratory, Norwich. Publication: A Clone Resource of Magnaporthe oryzae Effectors That Share Sequence and Structural Similarities Across Host-Specific Lineages. Petit-Houdenot Y, Langner T, Harant A, Win J, Kamoun S. Mol Plant Microbe Interact. 2020 Aug;33(8):1032-1035. doi: 10.1094/MPMI-03-20-0052-A. Epub 2020 Jun 22. PubMed 32460610.
Backbone
  Vector backbone: pUC57-Kan
  Backbone size w/o insert (bp): 2626
  Vector type: Golden Gate
  Selectable markers: lacZ
Growth in bacteria
  Bacterial resistance: Kanamycin, 50 μg/mL
  Growth temperature: 37°C
  Growth strain: DH5alpha
  Copy number: High Copy
Gene/Insert
  Gene/Insert name: BR32_00132551
  Mutation: Magnaporthe oryzae
  Cloning method: Restriction Enzyme; 5′ cloning site EcoRV (unknown if destroyed); 3′ cloning site EcoRV (unknown if destroyed)
  Sequencing primers: 5′ M13Fw; 3′ M13Rv
Terms and licenses: Academic/Nonprofit Terms; Industry Terms: Not Available to Industry
How to cite: pUC57-Kan_BR32_00132551 was a gift from Sophien Kamoun (Addgene plasmid # 121256 ; http://n2t.net/addgene:121256 ; RRID:Addgene_121256)
