>Addgene plasmid #121256 | pUC57-Kan_BR32_00132551 | depositor partial sequence | sequence record 230764 | BR32_00132551
TTGGTCTCTAATGTCTGCTGATAAAGCTCATGATATTGAATTGGATTTTGAAGGTCCACCATCTGGTTGG
GTTTGTTGTGATGCTGGTGCTGAAGATGCTGATGGTGCTTGTAAAGCTAAAGGTTTGAATGCTTTTTGTT
GTGGTCCATTTAAAGCTGATAAAAAAAGACCAGGTAAAGGTAATTCTGGTTGTGATCCATTTTTTGCTAC
TGTTCCAACTGGTAGAGATGTTAAATTTTTGAATGGTTTTTGTACTGCTGGTGGTGATTTGCCAGGTCAT
GTTGGTTGTGCTTGAGCTTAGAGACCAA
