>Addgene plasmid #121256 | pUC57-Kan_BR32_00132551 | depositor partial sequence | sequence record 230765 | empty_vector
TCGCGCGTTTCGGTGATGACGGTGAAAACCTCTGACACATGCAGCTCCCGGAGACGGTCACAGCTTGTCT
GTAAGCGGATGCCGGGAGCAGACAAGCCCGTCAGGGCGCGTCAGCGGGTGTTGGCGGGTGTCGGGGCTGG
CTTAACTATGCGGCATCAGAGCAGATTGTACTGAGAGTGCACCATATGCGGTGTGAAATACCGCACAGAT
GCGTAAGGAGAAAATACCGCATCAGGCGCCATTCGCCATTCAGGCTGCGCAACTGTTGGGAAGGGCGATC
GGTGCGGGCCTCTTCGCTATTACGCCAGCTGGCGAAAGGGGGATGTGCTGCAAGGCGATTAAGTTGGGTA
ACGCCAGGGTTTTCCCAGTCACGACGTTGTAAAACGACGGCCAGTGAATTGACGCGTATTGGGATATCCC
AATGGCGCGCCGAGCTTGGCTCGAGCATGGTCATAGCTGTTTCCTGTGTGAAATTGTTATCCGCTCACAA
TTCCACACAACATACGAGCCGGAAGCATAAAGTGTAAAGCCTGGGGTGCCTAATGAGTGAGCTAACTCAC
ATTAATTGCGTTGCGCTCACTGCCCGCTTTCCAGTCGGGAAACCTGTCGTGCCAGCTGCATTAATGAATC
GGCCAACGCGCGGGGAGAGGCGGTTTGCGTATTGGGCGCTCTTCCGCTTCCTCGCTCACTGACTCGCTGC
GCTCGGTCGTTCGGCTGCGGCGAGCGGTATCAGCTCACTCAAAGGCGGTAATACGGTTATCCACAGAATC
AGGGGATAACGCAGGAAAGAACATGTGAGCAAAAGGCCAGCAAAAGGCCAGGAACCGTAAAAAGGCCGCG
TTGCTGGCGTTTTTCCATAGGCTCCGCCCCCCTGACGAGCATCACAAAAATCGACGCTCAAGTCAGAGGT
GGCGAAACCCGACAGGACTATAAAGATACCAGGCGTTTCCCCCTGGAAGCTCCCTCGTGCGCTCTCCTGT
TCCGACCCTGCCGCTTACCGGATACCTGTCCGCCTTTCTCCCTTCGGGAAGCGTGGCGCTTTCTCATAGC
TCACGCTGTAGGTATCTCAGTTCGGTGTAGGTCGTTCGCTCCAAGCTGGGCTGTGTGCACGAACCCCCCG
TTCAGCCCGACCGCTGCGCCTTATCCGGTAACTATCGTCTTGAGTCCAACCCGGTAAGACACGACTTATC
GCCACTGGCAGCAGCCACTGGTAACAGGATTAGCAGAGCGAGGTATGTAGGCGGTGCTACAGAGTTCTTG
AAGTGGTGGCCTAACTACGGCTACACTAGAAGAACAGTATTTGGTATCTGCGCTCTGCTGAAGCCAGTTA
CCTTCGGAAAAAGAGTTGGTAGCTCTTGATCCGGCAAACAAACCACCGCTGGTAGCGGTGGTTTTTTTGT
TTGCAAGCAGCAGATTACGCGCAGAAAAAAAGGATCTCAAGAAGATCCTTTGATCTTTTCTACGGGGTCT
GACGCTCAGTGGAACGAAAACTCACGTTAAGGGATTTTGGTCATGAGATTATCAAAAAGGATCTTCACCT
AGATCCTTTTAAATTAAAAATGAAGTTTTAAATCAATCTAAAGTATATATGAGTAAACTTGGTCTGACAG
TTAGAAAAACTCATCGAGCATCAAATGAAACTGCAATTTATTCATATCAGGATTATCAATACCATATTTT
TGAAAAAGCCGTTTCTGTAATGAAGGAGAAAACTCACCGAGGCAGTTCCATAGGATGGCAAGATCCTGGT
ATCGGTCTGCGATTCCGACTCGTCCAACATCAATACAACCTATTAATTTCCCCTCGTCAAAAATAAGGTT
ATCAAGTGAGAAATCACCATGAGTGACGACTGAATCCGGTGAGAATGGCAAAAGTTTATGCATTTCTTTC
CAGACTTGTTCAACAGGCCAGCCATTACGCTCGTCATCAAAATCACTCGCATCAACCAAACCGTTATTCA
TTCGTGATTGCGCCTGAGCGAGACGAAATACGCGATCGCTGTTAAAAGGACAATTACAAACAGGAATCGA
ATGCAACCGGCGCAGGAACACTGCCAGCGCATCAACAATATTTTCACCTGAATCAGGATATTCTTCTAAT
ACCTGGAATGCTGTTTTCCCAGGGATCGCAGTGGTGAGTAACCATGCATCATCAGGAGTACGGATAAAAT
GCTTGATGGTCGGAAGAGGCATAAATTCCGTCAGCCAGTTTAGTCTGACCATCTCATCTGTAACATCATT
GGCAACGCTACCTTTGCCATGTTTCAGAAACAACTCTGGCGCATCGGGCTTCCCATACAATCGATAGATT
GTCGCACCTGATTGCCCGACATTATCGCGAGCCCATTTATACCCATATAAATCAGCATCCATGTTGGAAT
TTAATCGCGGCCTAGAGCAAGACGTTTCCCGTTGAATATGGCTCATACTCTTCCTTTTTCAATATTATTG
AAGCATTTATCAGGGTTATTGTCTCATGAGCGGATACATATTTGAATGTATTTAGAAAAATAAACAAATA
GGGGTTCCGCGCACATTTCCCCGAAAAGTGCCACCTGACGTCTAAGAAACCATTATTATCATGACATTAA
CCTATAAAAATAGGCGTATCACGAGGCCCTTTCGTC
