>Addgene plasmid #121256 | pUC57-Kan_BR32_00132551 | addgene partial sequence | sequence record 237928 | M13-F20 5'-TGTAAAACGACGGCCAGT-3'
ACTTGGTCTCTAAGCTCAAGCACAACCAACATGACCTGGCAAATCACCACCAGCAGTACAAAAACCATTC
AAAAATTTAACATCTCTACCAGTTGGAACAGTAGCAAAAAATGGATCACAACCAGAATTACCTTTACCTG
GTCTTTTTTTATCAGCTTTAAATGGACCACAACAAAAAGCATTCAAACCTTTAGCTTTACAAGCACCATC
AGCATCTTCAGCACCAGCATCACAACAAACCCAACCAGATGGTGGACCTTCAAAATCCAATTCAATATCA
TGAGCTTTATCAGCAGACATTAGAGACCAAGTTCATCCCAATGGCGCGCCGAGCTTGGCTCGAGCATGGT
CATAGCTGTTTCCTGTGTGAAATTGTTATCCGCTCACAATTCCACACAACATACGAGCCGGAAGCATAAA
GTGTAAAGCCTGGGGTGCCTAATGAGTGAGCTAACTCACATTAATTGCGTTGCGCTCACTGCCCGCTTTC
CAGTCGGGAAACCTGTCGTGCCAGCTGCATTAATGAATCGGCCAACGCGCGGGGAGAGGCGGTTTGCGTA
TTGGGCGCTCTTCCGCTTCCTCGCTCACTGACTCGCTGCGCTCGGTCGTTCGGCTGCGGCGAGCGGTATC
AGCTCACTCAAAGGCGGTAATACGGTTATCCACAGAATCAGGGGATAACGCAGGAAAGAACATGTGAGCA
AAAGGCCAGCAAAAGGCCAGGAACCGTAAAAAGGCCGCGTTGCTGGCGTTTTTCCATAGGCTCCGCCCCC
CTGACGAGCATCACAAAAATCGACGCTCAAGTCAGAGGTGGCGAAACCCGACAGGACTATAAAGATACC
